>Addgene plasmid #138182 | TRRAP sgRNA1 | addgene full sequence | sequence record 275145 | Addgene NGS Result
CGCGTTTTGCCTGTACTGGGTCTCTCTGGTTAGACCAGATCTGAGCCTGGGAGCTCTCTGGCTAACTAGG
GAACCCACTGCTTAAGCCTCAATAAAGCTTGCCTTGAGTGCTTCAAGTAGTGTGTGCCCGTCTGTTGTGT
GACTCTGGTAACTAGAGATCCCTCAGACCCTTTTAGTCAGTGTGGAAAATCTCTAGCAGTGGCGCCCGAA
CAGGGACTTGAAAGCGAAAGGGAAACCAGAGGAGCTCTCTCGACGCAGGACTCGGCTTGCTGAAGCGCGC
ACGGCAAGAGGCGAGGGGCGGCGACTGGTGAGTACGCCAAAAATTTTGACTAGCGGAGGCTAGAAGGAGA
GAGATGGGTGCGAGAGCGTCAGTATTAAGCGGGGGAGAATTAGATCGCGATGGGAAAAAATTCGGTTAAG
GCCAGGGGGAAAGAAAAAATATAAATTAAAACATATAGTATGGGCAAGCAGGGAGCTAGAACGATTCGCA
GTTAATCCTGGCCTGTTAGAAACATCAGAAGGCTGTAGACAAATACTGGGACAGCTACAACCATCCCTTC
AGACAGGATCAGAAGAACTTAGATCATTATATAATACAGTAGCAACCCTCTATTGTGTGCATCAAAGGAT
AGAGATAAAAGACACCAAGGAAGCTTTAGACAAGATAGAGGAAGAGCAAAACAAAAGTAAGACCACCGCA
CAGCAAGCGGCCGCTGATCTTCAGACCTGGAGGAGGAGATATGAGGGACAATTGGAGAAGTGAATTATAT
AAATATAAAGTAGTAAAAATTGAACCATTAGGAGTAGCACCCACCAAGGCAAAGAGAAGAGTGGTGCAGA
GAGAAAAAAGAGCAGTGGGAATAGGAGCTTTGTTCCTTGGGTTCTTGGGAGCAGCAGGAAGCACTATGGG
CGCAGCGTCAATGACGCTGACGGTACAGGCCAGACAATTATTGTCTGGTATAGTGCAGCAGCAGAACAAT
TTGCTGAGGGCTATTGAGGCGCAACAGCATCTGTTGCAACTCACAGTCTGGGGCATCAAGCAGCTCCAGG
CAAGAATCCTGGCTGTGGAAAGATACCTAAAGGATCAACAGCTCCTGGGGATTTGGGGTTGCTCTGGAAA
ACTCATTTGCACCACTGCTGTGCCTTGGAATGCTAGTTGGAGTAATAAATCTCTGGAACAGATTTGGAAT
CACACGACCTGGATGGAGTGGGACAGAGAAATTAACAATTACACAAGCTTAATACACTCCTTAATTGAAG
AATCGCAAAACCAGCAAGAAAAGAATGAACAAGAATTATTGGAATTAGATAAATGGGCAAGTTTGTGGAA
TTGGTTTAACATAACAAATTGGCTGTGGTATATAAAATTATTCATAATGATAGTAGGAGGCTTGGTAGGT
TTAAGAATAGTTTTTGCTGTACTTTCTATAGTGAATAGAGTTAGGCAGGGATATTCACCATTATCGTTTC
AGACCCACCTCCCAACCCCGAGGGGACCCGACAGGCCCGAAGGAATAGAAGAAGAAGGTGGAGAGAGAGA
CAGAGACAGATCCATTCGATTAGTGAACGGATCGGCACTGCGTGCGCCAATTCTGCAGACAAATGGCAGT
ATTCATCCACAATTTTAAAAGAAAAGGGGGGATTGGGGGGTACAGTGCAGGGGAAAGAATAGTAGACATA
ATAGCAACAGACATACAAACTAAAGAATTACAAAAACAAATTACAAAAATTCAAAATTTTCGGGTTTATT
ACAGGGACAGCAGAGATCCAGTTTGGTTAATTAAGGTACCGAGGGCCTATTTCCCATGATTCCTTCATAT
TTGCATATACGATACAAGGCTGTTAGAGAGATAATTAGAATTAATTTGACTGTAAACACAAAGATATTAG
TACAAAATACGTGACGTAGAAAGTAATAATTTCTTGGGTAGTTTGCAGTTTTAAAATTATGTTTTAAAAT
GGACTATCATATGCTTACCGTAACTTGAAAGTATTTCGATTTCTTGGCTTTATATATCTTGTGGAAAGGA
CGAAACACCGACTCCTGATACAAGAGATCGGTTTTAGAGCTAGAAATAGCAAGTTAAAATAAGGCTAGTC
CGTTATCAACTTGAAAAAGTGGCACCGAGTCGGTGCTTTTTTGAATTCGCTAGCTAGGTCTTGAAAGGAG
TGGGAATTGGCTCCGGTGCCCGTCAGTGGGCAGAGCGCACATCGCCCACAGTCCCCGAGAAGTTGGGGGG
AGGGGTCGGCAATTGATCCGGTGCCTAGAGAAGGTGGCGCGGGGTAAACTGGGAAAGTGATGTCGTGTAC
TGGCTCCGCCTTTTTCCCGAGGGTGGGGGAGAACCGTATATAAGTGCAGTAGTCGCCGTGAACGTTCTTT
TTCGCAACGGGTTTGCCGCCAGAACACAGGACCGGTTCTAGAGCGCTGCCACCATGGACAAGAAGTACAG
CATCGGCCTGGACATCGGCACCAACTCTGTGGGCTGGGCCGTGATCACCGACGAGTACAAGGTGCCCAGC
AAGAAATTCAAGGTGCTGGGCAACACCGACCGGCACAGCATCAAGAAGAACCTGATCGGAGCCCTGCTGT
TCGACAGCGGCGAAACAGCCGAGGCCACCCGGCTGAAGAGAACCGCCAGAAGAAGATACACCAGACGGAA
GAACCGGATCTGCTATCTGCAAGAGATCTTCAGCAACGAGATGGCCAAGGTGGACGACAGCTTCTTCCAC
AGACTGGAAGAGTCCTTCCTGGTGGAAGAGGATAAGAAGCACGAGCGGCACCCCATCTTCGGCAACATCG
TGGACGAGGTGGCCTACCACGAGAAGTACCCCACCATCTACCACCTGAGAAAGAAACTGGTGGACAGCAC
CGACAAGGCCGACCTGCGGCTGATCTATCTGGCCCTGGCCCACATGATCAAGTTCCGGGGCCACTTCCTG
ATCGAGGGCGACCTGAACCCCGACAACAGCGACGTGGACAAGCTGTTCATCCAGCTGGTGCAGACCTACA
ACCAGCTGTTCGAGGAAAACCCCATCAACGCCAGCGGCGTGGACGCCAAGGCCATCCTGTCTGCCAGACT
GAGCAAGAGCAGACGGCTGGAAAATCTGATCGCCCAGCTGCCCGGCGAGAAGAAGAATGGCCTGTTCGGA
AACCTGATTGCCCTGAGCCTGGGCCTGACCCCCAACTTCAAGAGCAACTTCGACCTGGCCGAGGATGCCA
AACTGCAGCTGAGCAAGGACACCTACGACGACGACCTGGACAACCTGCTGGCCCAGATCGGCGACCAGTA
CGCCGACCTGTTTCTGGCCGCCAAGAACCTGTCCGACGCCATCCTGCTGAGCGACATCCTGAGAGTGAAC
ACCGAGATCACCAAGGCCCCCCTGAGCGCCTCTATGATCAAGAGATACGACGAGCACCACCAGGACCTGA
CCCTGCTGAAAGCTCTCGTGCGGCAGCAGCTGCCTGAGAAGTACAAAGAGATTTTCTTCGACCAGAGCAA
GAACGGCTACGCCGGCTACATTGACGGCGGAGCCAGCCAGGAAGAGTTCTACAAGTTCATCAAGCCCATC
CTGGAAAAGATGGACGGCACCGAGGAACTGCTCGTGAAGCTGAACAGAGAGGACCTGCTGCGGAAGCAGC
GGACCTTCGACAACGGCAGCATCCCCCACCAGATCCACCTGGGAGAGCTGCACGCCATTCTGCGGCGGCA
GGAAGATTTTTACCCATTCCTGAAGGACAACCGGGAAAAGATCGAGAAGATCCTGACCTTCCGCATCCCC
TACTACGTGGGCCCTCTGGCCAGGGGAAACAGCAGATTCGCCTGGATGACCAGAAAGAGCGAGGAAACCA
TCACCCCCTGGAACTTCGAGGAAGTGGTGGACAAGGGCGCTTCCGCCCAGAGCTTCATCGAGCGGATGAC
CAACTTCGATAAGAACCTGCCCAACGAGAAGGTGCTGCCCAAGCACAGCCTGCTGTACGAGTACTTCACC
GTGTATAACGAGCTGACCAAAGTGAAATACGTGACCGAGGGAATGAGAAAGCCCGCCTTCCTGAGCGGCG
AGCAGAAAAAGGCCATCGTGGACCTGCTGTTCAAGACCAACCGGAAAGTGACCGTGAAGCAGCTGAAAGA
GGACTACTTCAAGAAAATCGAGTGCTTCGACTCCGTGGAAATCTCCGGCGTGGAAGATCGGTTCAACGCC
TCCCTGGGCACATACCACGATCTGCTGAAAATTATCAAGGACAAGGACTTCCTGGACAATGAGGAAAACG
AGGACATTCTGGAAGATATCGTGCTGACCCTGACACTGTTTGAGGACAGAGAGATGATCGAGGAACGGCT
GAAAACCTATGCCCACCTGTTCGACGACAAAGTGATGAAGCAGCTGAAGCGGCGGAGATACACCGGCTGG
GGCAGGCTGAGCCGGAAGCTGATCAACGGCATCCGGGACAAGCAGTCCGGCAAGACAATCCTGGATTTCC
TGAAGTCCGACGGCTTCGCCAACAGAAACTTCATGCAGCTGATCCACGACGACAGCCTGACCTTTAAAGA
GGACATCCAGAAAGCCCAGGTGTCCGGCCAGGGCGATAGCCTGCACGAGCACATTGCCAATCTGGCCGGC
AGCCCCGCCATTAAGAAGGGCATCCTGCAGACAGTGAAGGTGGTGGACGAGCTCGTGAAAGTGATGGGCC
GGCACAAGCCCGAGAACATCGTGATCGAAATGGCCAGAGAGAACCAGACCACCCAGAAGGGACAGAAGAA
CAGCCGCGAGAGAATGAAGCGGATCGAAGAGGGCATCAAAGAGCTGGGCAGCCAGATCCTGAAAGAACAC
CCCGTGGAAAACACCCAGCTGCAGAACGAGAAGCTGTACCTGTACTACCTGCAGAATGGGCGGGATATGT
ACGTGGACCAGGAACTGGACATCAACCGGCTGTCCGACTACGATGTGGACCATATCGTGCCTCAGAGCTT
TCTGAAGGACGACTCCATCGACAACAAGGTGCTGACCAGAAGCGACAAGAACCGGGGCAAGAGCGACAAC
GTGCCCTCCGAAGAGGTCGTGAAGAAGATGAAGAACTACTGGCGGCAGCTGCTGAACGCCAAGCTGATTA
CCCAGAGAAAGTTCGACAATCTGACCAAGGCCGAGAGAGGCGGCCTGAGCGAACTGGATAAGGCCGGCTT
CATCAAGAGACAGCTGGTGGAAACCCGGCAGATCACAAAGCACGTGGCACAGATCCTGGACTCCCGGATG
AACACTAAGTACGACGAGAATGACAAGCTGATCCGGGAAGTGAAAGTGATCACCCTGAAGTCCAAGCTGG
TGTCCGATTTCCGGAAGGATTTCCAGTTTTACAAAGTGCGCGAGATCAACAACTACCACCACGCCCACGA
CGCCTACCTGAACGCCGTCGTGGGAACCGCCCTGATCAAAAAGTACCCTAAGCTGGAAAGCGAGTTCGTG
TACGGCGACTACAAGGTGTACGACGTGCGGAAGATGATCGCCAAGAGCGAGCAGGAAATCGGCAAGGCTA
CCGCCAAGTACTTCTTCTACAGCAACATCATGAACTTTTTCAAGACCGAGATTACCCTGGCCAACGGCGA
GATCCGGAAGCGGCCTCTGATCGAGACAAACGGCGAAACCGGGGAGATCGTGTGGGATAAGGGCCGGGAT
TTTGCCACCGTGCGGAAAGTGCTGAGCATGCCCCAAGTGAATATCGTGAAAAAGACCGAGGTGCAGACAG
GCGGCTTCAGCAAAGAGTCTATCCTGCCCAAGAGGAACAGCGATAAGCTGATCGCCAGAAAGAAGGACTG
GGACCCTAAGAAGTACGGCGGCTTCGACAGCCCCACCGTGGCCTATTCTGTGCTGGTGGTGGCCAAAGTG
GAAAAGGGCAAGTCCAAGAAACTGAAGAGTGTGAAAGAGCTGCTGGGGATCACCATCATGGAAAGAAGCA
GCTTCGAGAAGAATCCCATCGACTTTCTGGAAGCCAAGGGCTACAAAGAAGTGAAAAAGGACCTGATCAT
CAAGCTGCCTAAGTACTCCCTGTTCGAGCTGGAAAACGGCCGGAAGAGAATGCTGGCCTCTGCCGGCGAA
CTGCAGAAGGGAAACGAACTGGCCCTGCCCTCCAAATATGTGAACTTCCTGTACCTGGCCAGCCACTATG
AGAAGCTGAAGGGCTCCCCCGAGGATAATGAGCAGAAACAGCTGTTTGTGGAACAGCACAAGCACTACCT
GGACGAGATCATCGAGCAGATCAGCGAGTTCTCCAAGAGAGTGATCCTGGCCGACGCTAATCTGGACAAA
GTGCTGTCCGCCTACAACAAGCACCGGGATAAGCCCATCAGAGAGCAGGCCGAGAATATCATCCACCTGT
TTACCCTGACCAATCTGGGAGCCCCTGCCGCCTTCAAGTACTTTGACACCACCATCGACCGGAAGAGGTA
CACCAGCACCAAAGAGGTGCTGGACGCCACCCTGATCCACCAGAGCATCACCGGCCTGTACGAGACACGG
ATCGACCTGTCTCAGCTGGGAGGCGACAAGCGACCTGCCGCCACAAAGAAGGCTGGACAGGCTAAGAAGA
AGAAAGATTACAAAGACGATGACGATAAGGGATCCGGCGCAACAAACTTCTCTCTGCTGAAACAAGCCGG
AGATGTCGAAGAGAATCCTGGACCGACCGAGTACAAGCCCACGGTGCGCCTCGCCACCCGCGACGACGTC
CCCAGGGCCGTACGCACCCTCGCCGCCGCGTTCGCCGACTACCCCGCCACGCGCCACACCGTCGATCCGG
ACCGCCACATCGAGCGGGTCACCGAGCTGCAAGAACTCTTCCTCACGCGCGTCGGGCTCGACATCGGCAA
GGTGTGGGTCGCGGACGACGGCGCCGCGGTGGCGGTCTGGACCACGCCGGAGAGCGTCGAAGCGGGGGCG
GTGTTCGCCGAGATCGGCCCGCGCATGGCCGAGTTGAGCGGTTCCCGGCTGGCCGCGCAGCAACAGATGG
AAGGCCTCCTGGCGCCGCACCGGCCCAAGGAGCCCGCGTGGTTCCTGGCCACCGTCGGAGTCTCGCCCGA
CCACCAGGGCAAGGGTCTGGGCAGCGCCGTCGTGCTCCCCGGAGTGGAGGCGGCCGAGCGCGCCGGGGTG
CCCGCCTTCCTGGAGACCTCCGCGCCCCGCAACCTCCCCTTCTACGAGCGGCTCGGCTTCACCGTCACCG
CCGACGTCGAGGTGCCCGAAGGACCGCGCACCTGGTGCATGACCCGCAAGCCCGGTGCCTGAACGCGTTA
AGTCGACAATCAACCTCTGGATTACAAAATTTGTGAAAGATTGACTGGTATTCTTAACTATGTTGCTCCT
TTTACGCTATGTGGATACGCTGCTTTAATGCCTTTGTATCATGCTATTGCTTCCCGTATGGCTTTCATTT
TCTCCTCCTTGTATAAATCCTGGTTGCTGTCTCTTTATGAGGAGTTGTGGCCCGTTGTCAGGCAACGTGG
CGTGGTGTGCACTGTGTTTGCTGACGCAACCCCCACTGGTTGGGGCATTGCCACCACCTGTCAGCTCCTT
TCCGGGACTTTCGCTTTCCCCCTCCCTATTGCCACGGCGGAACTCATCGCCGCCTGCCTTGCCCGCTGCT
GGACAGGGGCTCGGCTGTTGGGCACTGACAATTCCGTGGTGTTGTCGGGGAAATCATCGTCCTTTCCTTG
GCTGCTCGCCTGTGTTGCCACCTGGATTCTGCGCGGGACGTCCTTCTGCTACGTCCCTTCGGCCCTCAAT
CCAGCGGACCTTCCTTCCCGCGGCCTGCTGCCGGCTCTGCGGCCTCTTCCGCGTCTTCGCCTTCGCCCTC
AGACGAGTCGGATCTCCCTTTGGGCCGCCTCCCCGCGTCGACTTTAAGACCAATGACTTACAAGGCAGCT
GTAGATCTTAGCCACTTTTTAAAAGAAAAGGGGGGACTGGAAGGGCTAATTCACTCCCAACGAAGACAAG
ATCTGCTTTTTGCTTGTACTGGGTCTCTCTGGTTAGACCAGATCTGAGCCTGGGAGCTCTCTGGCTAACT
AGGGAACCCACTGCTTAAGCCTCAATAAAGCTTGCCTTGAGTGCTTCAAGTAGTGTGTGCCCGTCTGTTG
TGTGACTCTGGTAACTAGAGATCCCTCAGACCCTTTTAGTCAGTGTGGAAAATCTCTAGCAGGGCCCGTT
TAAACCCGCTGATCAGCCTCGACTGTGCCTTCTAGTTGCCAGCCATCTGTTGTTTGCCCCTCCCCCGTGC
CTTCCTTGACCCTGGAAGGTGCCACTCCCACTGTCCTTTCCTAATAAAATGAGGAAATTGCATCGCATTG
TCTGAGTAGGTGTCATTCTATTCTGGGGGGTGGGGTGGGGCAGGACAGCAAGGGGGAGGATTGGGAAGAC
AATAGCAGGCATGCTGGGGATGCGGTGGGCTCTATGGCTTCTGAGGCGGAAAGAACCAGCTGGGGCTCTA
GGGGGTATCCCC
[124 nt withheld, positions 8483-8606]
C
[91 nt withheld, positions 8608-8698]
A
[49 nt withheld, positions 8700-8748]
CCTTTGACGTTGGAGTCCACGTTCTTT
[37 nt withheld, positions 8776-8812]
ACCCTATCTCGGTCTATTCTTTTGATTTATAAGGGATTTTGCCGATTTCGGCCTATTGGTTAAAAAATGA
GCTGATTTAACAAAAATTTAACGCGAATTAATTCTGTGGAATGTGTGTCAGTTAGGGTGTGGAAAGTCCC
CAGGCTCCCCAGCAGGCAGAAGTATGCAAAGCATGCATCTCAATTAGTCAGCAACCAGGTGTGGAAAGTC
CCCAGGCTCCCCAGCAGGCAGAAGTATGCAAAGCATGCATCTCAATTAGTCAGCAACCATAGTCCCGCCC
CTAACTCCGCCCATCCCGCCCCTAACTCCGCCCAGTTCCGCCCATTCTCCGCCCCATGGCTGACTAATTT
TTTTTATTTATGCAGAGGCCGAGGCCGCCTCTGCCTCTGAGCTATTCCAGAAGTAGTGAGGAGGCTTTTT
TGGAGGCCTAGGCTTTTGCAAAAAGCTCCCGGGAGCTTGTATATCCATTTTCGGATCTGATCAGCACGTG
TTGACAATTAATCATCGGCATAGTATATCGGCATAGTATAATACGACAAGGTGAGGAACTAAACCATGGC
CAAGTTGACCAGTGCCGTTCCGGTGCTCACCGCGCGCGACGTCGCCGGAGCGGTCGAGTTCTGGACCGAC
CGGCTCGGGTTCTCCCGGGACTTCGTGGAGGACGACTTCGCCGGTGTGGTCCGGGACGACGTGACCCTGT
TCATCAGCGCGGTCCAGGACCAGGTGGTGCCGGACAACACCCTGGCCTGGGTGTGGGTGCGCGGCCTGGA
CGAGCTGTACGCCGAGTGGTCGGAGGTCGTGTCCACGAACTTCCGGGACGCCTCCGGGCCGGCCATGACC
GAGATCGGCGAGCAGCCGTGGGGGCGGGAGTTCGCCCTGCGCGACCCGGCCGGCAACTGCGTGCACTTCG
TGGCCGAGGAGCAGGACTGACACGTGCTACGAGATTTCGATTCCACCGCCGCCTTCTATGAAAGGTTGGG
CTTCGGAATCGTTTTCCGGGACGCCGGCTGGATGATCCTCCAGCGCGGGGATCTCATGCTGGAGTTCTTC
GCCCACCCCAACTTGTTTATTGCAGCTTATAATGGTTACAAATAAAGCAATAGCATCACAAATTTCACAA
ATAAAGCATTTTTTTCACTGCATTCTAGTTGTGGTTTGTCCAAACTCATCAATGTATCTTATCATGTCTG
TATACCGTCGACCTCTAGCTAGAGCTTGGCGTAATCATGGTCATAGCTGTTTCCTGTGTGAAATTGTTAT
CCGCTCACAATTCCACACAACATACGAGCCGGAAGCATAAAGTGTAAAGCCTGGGGTGCCTAATGAGTGA
GCTAACTCACATTAATTGCGTTGCGCTCACTGCCCGCTTTCCAGTCGGGAAACCTGTCGTGCCAGCTGCA
TTAATGAATCGGCCAACGCGCGGGGAGAGGCGGTTTGCGTATTGGGCGCTCTTCCGCTTCCTCGCTCACT
GACTCGCTGCGCTCGGTCGTTCGGCTGCGGCGAGCGGTATCAGCTCACTCAAAGGCGGTAATACGGTTAT
CCACAGAATCAGGGGATAACGCAGGAAAGAACATGTGAGCAAAAGGCCAGCAAAAGGCCAGGAACCGTAA
AAAGGCCGCGTTGCTGGCGTTTTTCCATAGGCTCCGCCCCCCTGACGAGCATCACAAAAATCGACGCTCA
AGTCAGAGGTGGCGAAACCCGACAGGACTATAAAGATACCAGGCGTTTCCCCCTGGAAGCTCCCTCGTGC
GCTCTCCTGTTCCGACCCTGCCGCTTACCGGATACCTGTCCGCCTTTCTCCCTTCGGGAAGCGTGGCGCT
TTCTCATAGCTCACGCTGTAGGTATCTCAGTTCGGTGTAGGTCGTTCGCTCCAAGCTGGGCTGTGTGCAC
GAACCCCCCGTTCAGCCCGACCGCTGCGCCTTATCCGGTAACTATCGTCTTGAGTCCAACCCGGTAAGAC
ACGACTTATCGCCACTGGCAGCAGCCACTGGTAACAGGATTAGCAGAGCGAGGTATGTAGGCGGTGCTAC
AGAGTTCTTGAAGTGGTGGCCTAACTACGGCTACACTAGAAGAACAGTATTTGGTATCTGCGCTCTGCTG
AAGCCAGTTACCTTCGGAAAAAGAGTTGGTAGCTCTTGATCCGGCAAACAAACCACCGCTGGTAGCGGTG
GTTTTTTTGTTTGCAAGCAGCAGATTACGCGCAGAAAAAAAGGATCTCAAGAAGATCCTTTGATCTTTTC
TACGGGGTCTGACGCTCAGTGGAACGAAAACTCACGTTAAGGGATTTTGGTCATGAGATTATCAAAAAGG
ATCTTCACCTAGATCCTTTTAAATTAAAAATGAAGTTTTAAATCAATCTAAAGTATATATGAGTAAACTT
GGTCTGACAGTTACCAATGCTTAATCAGTGAGGCACCTATCTCAGCGATCTGTCTATTTCGTTCATCCAT
AGTTGCCTGACTCCCCGTCGTGTAGATAACTACGATACGGGAGGGCTTACCATCTGGCCCCAGTGCTGCA
ATGATACCGCGAGACCCACGCTCACCGGCTCCAGATTTATCAGCAATAAACCAGCCAGCCGGAAGGGCCG
AGCGCAGAAGTGGTCCTGCAACTTTATCCGCCTCCATCCAGTCTATTAATTGTTGCCGGGAAGCTAGAGT
AAGTAGTTCGCCAGTTAATAGTTTGCGCAACGTTGTTGCCATTGCTACAGGCATCGTGGTGTCACGCTCG
TCGTTTGGTATGGCTTCATTCAGCTCCGGTTCCCAACGATCAAGGCGAGTTACATGATCCCCCATGTTGT
GCAAAAAAGCGGTTAGCTCCTTCGGTCCTCCGATCGTTGTCAGAAGTAAGTTGGCCGCAGTGTTATCACT
CATGGTTATGGCAGCACTGCATAATTCTCTTACTGTCATGCCATCCGTAAGATGCTTTTCTGTGACTGGT
GAGTACTCAACCAAGTCATTCTGAGAATAGTGTATGCGGCGACCGAGTTGCTCTTGCCCGGCGTCAATAC
GGGATAATACCGCGCCACATAGCAGAACTTTAAAAGTGCTCATCATTGGAAAACGTTCTTCGGGGCGAAA
ACTCTCAAGGATCTTACCGCTGTTGAGATCCAGTTCGATGTAACCCACTCGTGCACCCAACTGATCTTCA
GCATCTTTTACTTTCACCAGCGTTTCTGGGTGAGCAAAAACAGGAAGGCAAAATGCCGCAAAAAAGGGAA
TAAGGGCGACACGGAAATGTTGAATACTCATACTCTTCCTTTTTCAATATTATTGAAGCATTTATCAGGG
TTATTGTCTCATGAGCGGATACATATTTGAATGTATTTAGAAAAATAAACAAATAGGGGTTCCGCGCACA
TTTCCCCGAAAAGTGCCACCTGACGTCGACGGATCGGGAGATCTCCCGATCCCCTATGGTGCACTCTCAG
TACAATCTGCTCTGATGCCGCATAGTTAAGCCAGTATCTGCTCCCTGCTTGTGTGTTGGAGGTCGCTGAG
TAGTGCGCGAGCAAAATTTAAGCTACAACAAGGCAAGGCTTGACCGACAATTGCATGAAGAATCTGCTTA
GGGTTAGGCGTTTTGCGCTGCTTCGCGATGTACGGGCCAGATATACGCGTTGACATTGATTATTGACTAG
TTATTAATAGTAATCAATTACGGGGTCATTAGTTCATAGCCCATATATGGAGTTCCGCGTTACATAACTT
ACGGTAAATGGCCCGCCTGGCTGACCGCCCAACGACCCCCGCCCATTGACGTCAATAATGACGTATGTTC
CCATAGTAACGCCAATAGGGACTTTCCATTGACGTCAATGGGTGGAGTATTTACGGTAAACTGCCCACTT
GGCAGTACATCAAGTGTATCATATGCCAAGTACGCCCCCTATTGACGTCAATGACGGTAAATGGCCCGCC
TGGCATTATGCCCAGTACATGACCTTATGGGACTTTCCTACTTGGCAGTACATCTACGTATTAGTCATCG
CTATTACCATGGTGATGCGGTTTTGGCAGTACATCAATGGGCGTGGATAGCGGTTTGACTCACGGGGATT
TCCAAGTCTCCACCCCATTGACGTCAATGGGAGTTTGTTTTGGCACCAAAATCAACGGGACTTTCCAAAA
TGTCGTAACAACTCCGCCCCATTGACGCAAATGGGCGGTAGGCGTGTACGGTGGGAGGTCTATATAAGCA
G
Features (pLannotate 1.2.2; 33 found; start..end, strand, type, name):
     18..198     +  LTR            5' LTR (truncated): truncated 5' long terminal repeat (LTR) from HIV-1
    245..370     +  misc_feature   HIV-1 Ψ: packaging signal of human immunodeficiency virus type 1
    354..717     +  CDS            HIV-1 gag (fragment): gag protein from human immunodeficiency virus 1; gag
    863..1096    +  misc_feature   RRE: The Rev response element (RRE) of HIV-1 allows for Rev-dependent mRNA export from the nucleus to the cytoplasm.
   1473..1573    +  CDS            Rev (fragment): human immunodeficiency virus 1 (HIV-1) Rev protein; rev; enhances nuclear export of unspliced and incompletely spliced viral mRNAs
   1623..1740    +  misc_feature   cPPT/CTS: central polypurine tract and central termination sequence of HIV-1
   1791..2031    +  promoter       U6 promoter: RNA polymerase III promoter for human U6 snRNA
   2061..2136    +  misc_RNA       gRNA scaffold: guide RNA scaffold for the Streptococcus pyogenes CRISPR/Cas9 system
   2154..2172    +  CDS            small t antigen (fragment): SV40 (simian virus 40) small t antigen
   2198..2409    +  promoter       EF-1α core promoter: core promoter for human elongation factor EF-1α
   2434..6537    +  CDS            Cas9: Cas9 (Csn1) endonuclease from the Streptococcus pyogenes Type II CRISPR/Cas system generates RNA-guided double strand breaks in DNA
   6675..7272    +  CDS            PuroR (fragment): puromycin N-acetyltransferase; pac from Streptomyces; confers resistance to puromycin
   7288..7876    +  misc_feature   WPRE: woodchuck hepatitis virus posttranscriptional regulatory element
   7927..7946    +  misc_feature   cPPT/CTS (fragment): central polypurine tract and central termination sequence of HIV-1
   7948..8181    +  LTR            3' LTR (ΔU3): self-inactivating 3' long terminal repeat (LTR) from HIV-1
   8213..8437    +  polyA_signal   bGH poly(A) signal: bovine growth hormone polyadenylation signal
   8441..8462    +  promoter       SV40 promoter (fragment): SV40 enhancer and early promoter
   8483..8911    +  rep_origin     f1 ori (sequence partly withheld): f1 bacteriophage origin of replication; arrow indicates direction of (+) strand synthesis
   8925..9254    +  promoter       SV40 promoter: SV40 enhancer and early promoter
   9302..9349    +  promoter       EM7 promoter: synthetic bacterial promoter&nbsp
   9368..9742    +  CDS            BleoR: antibiotic-binding protein; Sh ble from Streptoalloteichus hindustanus; confers resistance to bleomycin, phleomycin, and Zeocin™
   9752..9877    +  CDS            ble (fragment): BLE_KLEPN - Experimental evidence at protein level: Swiss-Prot protein existence level 1. Binding protein with a strong affinity to the bleomycin family of antibiotics. Binds to CL990; an antimitotic-antibiotic compound. From Klebsiella pneumoniae.
   9872..9993    +  polyA_signal   SV40 poly(A) signal: SV40 polyadenylation signal
  10064..10086   -  protein_bind   lac operator (fragment): The lac repressor binds to the lac operator to inhibit transcription in E. coli. This inhibition can be relieved by adding lactose or isopropyl-β-D-thiogalactopyranoside (IPTG). lac repressor encoded by lacI
  10090..10120   -  promoter       lac promoter: promoter for the E. coli lac operon
  10135..10156   -  protein_bind   CAP binding site: CAP binding activates transcription in the presence of cAMP. E. coli catabolite activator protein
  10169..10261   -  CDS            lacI (fragment): lac repressor; lacI; The lac repressor binds to the lac operator to inhibit transcription in E. coli. This inhibition can be relieved by adding lactose or isopropyl-β-D-thiogalactopyranoside (IPTG).
  10444..11032   -  rep_origin     ori: high-copy-number ColE1/pMB1/pBR322/pUC origin of replication
  11203..12063   -  CDS            AmpR: β-lactamase; bla; confers resistance to ampicillin, carbenicillin, and related antibiotics
  12064..12168   -  promoter       AmpR promoter: bla
  12227..12279   -  misc_feature   bom (fragment): basis of mobility region from pBR322
  12434..12813   +  enhancer       CMV enhancer: human cytomegalovirus immediate early enhancer
  12814..13013   +  promoter       CMV promoter: human cytomegalovirus (CMV) immediate early promoter
