[The description below was written by a language model from this plasmid's Addgene catalogue record and pLannotate feature annotations shown in this document.]
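Description:
TRRAP sgRNA1 is a third-generation lentiviral CRISPR plasmid built on the LentiCRISPR v2 backbone, an all-in-one design that delivers both a guide RNA and Cas9 to mammalian cells. It carries a single guide directed against human TRRAP, cloned between the backbone's BsmBI sites, which were destroyed in the process. The catalogue gives the backbone size without insert as 14,873 bp, whereas the sequenced record is 13,013 nt. This would fit loss of a filler fragment when the guide was inserted, although the record does not explain the difference. In bacteria the plasmid is maintained at high copy from a ColE1/pUC-type origin with ampicillin selection. An f1 origin is also present.

The viral genome is transcribed from a CMV enhancer/promoter joined to a truncated HIV-1 5' LTR. It contains the Ψ packaging signal, a gag fragment, the RRE for Rev-dependent nuclear export, and the cPPT/CTS, and it ends in a self-inactivating ΔU3 3' LTR followed by a bGH polyadenylation signal. Within this unit, a human U6 RNA polymerase III promoter drives the TRRAP spacer fused to the Streptococcus pyogenes gRNA scaffold. An EF-1α core promoter drives S. pyogenes Cas9, followed by a puromycin N-acetyltransferase coding sequence and a WPRE that enhances transcript expression. Transduced cells can therefore be selected with puromycin. Outside the LTRs, an SV40/EM7-driven bleomycin (Zeocin) resistance cassette remains from the backbone.

The construct is intended for Cas9-mediated disruption of TRRAP in human cells. The associated publication concerns TRRAP depletion and senescence in liver cancer.
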