Addgene plasmid #138182: TRRAP sgRNA1
Purpose: 3rd generation lentiviral gRNA plasmid targeting human TRRAP
Depositing lab: Wen Xue. Depositing organization: University of Massachusetts, Worcester. Publication: Depletion of TRRAP induces p53-independent senescence in liver cancer by downregulating mitotic genes. Kwan SY, Sheel A, Song CQ, Zhang XO, Jiang T, Dang H, Cao Y, Ozata DM, Mou H, Yin H, Weng Z, Wang XW, Xue W. Hepatology. 2019 Jun 12. doi: 10.1002/hep.30807. PubMed 31188495.
Backbone
  Vector backbone: LentiCRISPR v2
  Backbone manufacturer: Feng Zhang (Addgene plasmid # 52961)
  Backbone size w/o insert (bp): 14873
  Vector type: Mammalian Expression, Lentiviral, CRISPR
  Selectable markers: Puromycin
Growth in bacteria
  Bacterial resistance: Ampicillin, 100 μg/mL
  Growth temperature: 37°C
  Growth strain: NEB Stable
  Copy number: High Copy
Gene/Insert
  Gene/Insert name: TRRAP
  gRNA/shRNA sequence: CACCgACTCCTGATACAAGAGATCG
  Species: H. sapiens (human)
  GenBank ID: NG_030010.1 NM_001244580.1
  Entrez Gene: TRRAP (a.k.a. DEDDFA, DFNA75, PAF350/400, PAF400, STAF40, TR-AP, Tra1)
  Promoter: U6
  Cloning method: Restriction Enzyme; 5′ cloning site BsmBI (destroyed during cloning); 3′ cloning site BsmB1 (destroyed during cloning)
  Sequencing primers: 5′ hU6-F (5'-GAGGGCCTATTTCCCATGATT-3')
Terms and licenses: Academic/Nonprofit Terms; Industry Terms: Not Available to Industry
How to cite: TRRAP sgRNA1 was a gift from Wen Xue (Addgene plasmid # 138182 ; http://n2t.net/addgene:138182 ; RRID:Addgene_138182)
